>Addgene plasmid #66190 | pYLCRISPR/Cas9P35S-B | addgene full sequence | sequence record 169495 | Addgene NGS Result
GCCTTCCAGGGGCCCGCGTAGGCGATGCCGGCGACCTCGCCGTCCACCTCGGCGACGAGCCAGGGATAGC
GCTCCCGCAGACGGACGAGGTCGTCCGTCCACTCCTGCGGTTCCTGCGGCTCGGTACGGAAGTTGACCGT
GCTTGTCTCGATGTAGTGGTTGACGATGGTGCAGACCGCCGGCATGTCCGCCTCGGTGGCACGGCGGATG
TCGGCCGGGCGTCGTTCTGGGCTCATGGTAGACTCGAGAGAGATAGATTTGTAGAGAGAGACTGGTGATT
TCAGCGTGTCCTCTCCAAATGAAATGAACTTCCTTATATAGAGGAAGGGTCTTGCGAAGGATAGTGGGAT
TGTGCGTCATCCCTTACGTCAGTGGAGATATCACATCAATCCACTTGCTTTGAAGACGTGGTTGGAACGT
CTTCTTTTTCCACGATGCTCTTCGTGGGTGGGGGTCCATCTTTGGGACCACTGTCGGCAGAGGCATCTTG
AACGATAGCCTTTCCTTTATCGCAATGATGGCATTTGTAGGTGCCACCTTCCTTTTCTACTGTCCTTTTG
ATGAAGTGACAGATAGCTGGGCAATGGAATCCGAGGAGGTTTCCCGATATTACCCTTTGTTGAAAAGTCT
CAATAGCCCTTTGGTCTTCTGAGACTGTATCTTTGATATTCTTGGAGTAGACGAGAGTGTCGTGCTCCAC
CATGTTCACATCAATCCACTTGCTTTGAAGACGTGGTTGGAACGTCTTCTTTTTCCACGATGCTCCTCGT
GGGTGGGGGTCCATCTTTGGGACCACTGTCGGCAGAGGCATCTTGAACGATAGCCTTTCCTTTATCGCAA
TGATGGCATTTGTAGGTGCCACCTTCCTTTTCTACTGTCCTTTTGATGAAGTGACAGATAGCTGGGCAAT
GGAATCCGAGGAGGTTTCCCGATATTACCCTTTGTTGAAAAGTCTCAATAGCCCTTTGGTCTTCTGAGAC
TGTATCTTTGATATTCTTGGAGTAGACGAGAGTGTCGTGCTCCACCATGTTGGCAAGCTGCTCTAGCCAA
TACGCAAACCGCCTCTCCCCGCGCGTTGGCCGATTCATTAATGCAGCTGGCACGACAGGTTTCCCGACTG
GAAAGCGGGCAGTGAGCGCAACGCAATTAATGTGAGTTAGCTCACTCATTAGGCACCCCAGGCTTTACAC
TTTATGCTTCCGGCTCGTATGTTGTGTGGAATTGTGAGCGGATAACAATTTCACACAGGAAACAGCTATG
ACATGATTACGAATTCGAGCTCGGTACCGTAACTATAACGGTCCTAAGGTAGCGAAGGATCCGCTCGCTA
CCTTAAGAGAGGATATCCCTCCATCCTATAATGTAGGCTATAGGAACTAGGGCAAGGCCGGCCTTATGCG
GCCGCGTCACTGGATTTTGGTTTTAGGAATTAGAAATTTTATTGATAGAAGTATTTTACAAATACAAATA
CATACTAAGGGTTTCTTATATGCTCAACACATGAGCGAAACCCTATAAGAACCCTAATTCCCTTATCTGG
GAACTACTCACACATTATTCTGGAGAAAAATAGAGAGAGATAGATTTGTAGAGAGAGACTGGTGATTTTT
GCGGACTCTAGATCAGGTGGATCCTACTTCTTTTTCTTAGCCTGTCCGGCCTTTTTGGTGGCAGCAGGAC
GCTTATCACCACCAAGCTGGGAAAGGTCGATACGAGTCTCGTAAAGACCGGTGATGGACTGGTGGATGAG
AGTAGCGTCGAGAACCTCCTTGGTGGACGTGTAACGCTTCCTGTCGATGGTGGTGTCGAAGTACTTGAAA
GCAGCAGGGGCGCCGAGGTTCGTGAGCGTGAAGAGGTGGATGATGTTCTCGGCCTGCTCGCGGATGGGCT
TGTCGCGGTGCTTGTTGTAGGCGGAGAGGACCTTGTCGAGGTTAGCGTCAGCGAGGATGACGCGCTTGGA
GAACTCGGAGATCTGCTCGATGATCTCGTCGAGGTAGTGCTTGTGCTGCTCCACGAAGAGCTGCTTCTGC
TCGTTATCCTCAGGGGAACCCTTGAGCTTCTCGTAGTGGGAGGCGAGGTAGAGGAAGTTCACGTACTTGG
AAGGAAGAGCAAGCTCGTTACCCTTCTGGAGCTCACCAGCGGAAGCCAGCATCCTCTTACGACCGTTCTC
GAGCTCGAAAAGAGAGTACTTGGGGAGCTTGATGATGAGGTCCTTCTTGACCTCCTTGTAGCCCTTGGCC
TCGAGGAAGTCGATCGGGTTCTTCTCGAAGGAGGAGCGCTCCATGATGGTGATGCCGAGGAGCTCCTTGA
CGGACTTGAGCTTCTTCGACTTACCCTTCTCCACCTTGGCGACCACGAGGACGGAGTAGGCGACAGTAGG
GGAGTCGAAACCACCGTACTTCTTAGGGTCCCAATCCTTCTTCCTAGCGATGAGCTTGTCCGAGTTTCTC
TTTGGAAGGATAGACTCCTTGGAGAAGCCACCGGTCTGGACCTCGGTCTTCTTGACGATGTTAACCTGAG
GCATAGAAAGGACCTTGCGAACAGTAGCGAAGTCGCGACCCTTGTCCCAAACGATCTCACCAGTCTCACC
GTTCGTCTCGATAAGAGGGCGCTTGCGGATCTCGCCGTTGGCGAGGGTGATCTCGGTCTTGAAGAAGTTC
ATGATGTTGGAGTAGAAGAAGTACTTGGCGGTGGCCTTGCCGATCTCCTGCTCGGACTTGGCGATCATCT
TACGAACGTCGTAGACCTTGTAGTCACCGTAGACGAACTCGGACTCAAGCTTAGGGTACTTCTTGATAAG
AGCGGTACCAACGACAGCGTTAAGGTAAGCATCGTGAGCGTGGTGGTAGTTGTTGATCTCGCGGACCTTG
TAGAACTGGAAGTCCTTGCGGAAGTCGGAGACGAGCTTGGACTTGAGGGTGATCACCTTGACCTCGCGGA
TGAGCTTGTCGTTCTCGTCGTACTTGGTGTTCATCCTAGAATCGAGGATCTGAGCAACGTGCTTGGTAAT
CTGCCTCGTCTCAACAAGCTGCCTCTTGATGAAACCAGCCTTGTCAAGCTCGGAAAGGCCACCCCTCTCA
GCCTTCGTGAGGTTGTCGAACTTCCTCTGGGTAATGAGCTTAGCGTTGAGAAGCTGCCTCCAGTAGTTCT
TCATCTTCTTGACAACCTCCTCGGAAGGGACGTTGTCCGACTTACCCCTGTTCTTGTCGGACCTCGTGAG
GACCTTGTTGTCGATGGAGTCATCCTTAAGGAAAGACTGAGGAACAATGTGGTCGACGTCGTAGTCAGAA
AGCCTGTTGATGTCGAGCTCCTGGTCAACGTACATATCCCTACCGTTCTGGAGGTAGTAGAGGTAGAGCT
TCTCGTTCTGGAGCTGGGTGTTCTCGACAGGGTGCTCCTTAAGGATCTGAGAACCAAGCTCCTTGATACC
CTCCTCAATCCTCTTCATGCGCTCCCTCGAGTTCTTCTGACCCTTCTGGGTAGTCTGGTTCTCACGAGCC
ATCTCGATGACGATGTTCTCAGGCTTGTGACGACCCATAACCTTGACAAGCTCATCGACAACCTTAACAG
TCTGAAGGATGCCCTTCTTGATAGCAGGGGAACCAGCAAGGTTAGCAATGTGCTCGTGGAGAGAGTCGCC
CTGACCGGACACCTGAGCCTTCTGAATATCCTCCTTGAAGGTAAGAGAGTCATCGTGGATGAGCTGCATG
AAGTTCCTGTTAGCGAAACCATCAGACTTGAGGAAGTCGAGGATAGTCTTGCCGCTCTGCTTATCCCTGA
TACCGTTGATGAGCTTGCGGGAGAGCCTACCCCAACCGGTGTAACGGCGACGCTTGAGCTGCTTCATAAC
CTTGTCATCGAAGAGATGAGCGTAAGTCTTGAGCCTCTCCTCGATCATCTCCCTATCCTCGAAGAGAGTA
AGAGTGAGGACGATGTCCTCGAGGATGTCCTCGTTCTCCTCGTTGTCGAGGAAGTCCTTGTCCTTGATGA
TCTTGAGGAGATCGTGGTAGGTACCGAGAGAAGCGTTGAAACGGTCCTCAACGCCGCTGATCTCGACGGA
GTCGAAGCACTCGATCTTCTTGAAGTAGTCCTCCTTGAGCTGCTTGACGGTGACCTTGCGGTTGGTCTTG
AAGAGGAGGTCAACGATAGCCTTCTTCTGCTCGCCGGAGAGGAAGGCAGGCTTGCGCATACCCTCGGTGA
CGTACTTGACCTTGGTGAGCTCGTTGTAGACCGTGAAGTACTCGTAGAGGAGGGAGTGCTTGGGGAGGAC
CTTCTCGTTGGGGAGGTTCTTGTCGAAGTTGGTCATGCGCTCGATGAAGGACTGGGCGGAAGCACCCTTG
TCAACAACCTCCTCGAAGTTCCAAGGGGTGATAGTCTCCTCGGACTTCCTAGTCATCCAAGCGAAACGGG
AGTTACCACGAGCAAGAGGACCAACGTAGTAAGGAATACGGAAAGTAAGGATCTTCTCGATCTTCTCACG
GTTGTCCTTGAGGAAAGGGTAGAAGTCCTCCTGCCTACGAAGGATGGCGTGAAGCTCACCAAGGTGGATC
TGGTGAGGGATAGAGCCGTTATCGAAAGTCCTCTGCTTCCTAAGGAGGTCCTCACGGTTAAGCTTAACGA
GAAGCTCCTCAGTACCATCCATCTTCTCAAGGATTGGCTTGATGAACTTGTAGAACTCCTCCTGGCTAGC
TCCACCGTCAATGTAACCGGCGTAGCCGTTCTTGGACTGGTCGAAGAAGATCTCCTTGTACTTCTCGGGG
AGCTGCTGACGAACAAGAGCCTTGAGGAGGGTGAGGTCCTGGTGGTGCTCGTCGTAGCGCTTGATCATGG
AAGCAGAAAGAGGAGCCTTAGTGATCTCAGTGTTAACCCTAAGGATATCCGAAAGGAGGATAGCATCGGA
GAGGTTCTTAGCAGCAAGGAAGAGATCAGCGTACTGATCTCCAATCTGAGCGAGGAGGTTGTCGAGATCA
TCGTCGTAGGTATCCTTGGAGAGCTGAAGCTTAGCGTCCTCAGCGAGGTCGAAGTTGGACTTGAAGTTAG
GGGTCAGACCGAGGGAGAGAGCGATGAGGTTACCGAAAAGACCGTTCTTCTTCTCACCAGGGAGCTGGGC
GATGAGGTTCTCGAGACGCCTGGACTTGGAGAGCCTAGCGGAAAGGATCGCCTTAGCGTCGACACCGGAA
GCGTTGATAGGGTTCTCCTCGAAGAGCTGGTTGTAGGTCTGGACGAGCTGGATGAAGAGCTTGTCCACGT
CGGAGTTATCAGGGTTAAGGTCACCCTCGATAAGGAAGTGACCACGGAACTTGATCATGTGAGCGAGAGC
AAGGTAGATGAGACGAAGATCAGCCTTATCAGTAGAGTCAACAAGCTTCTTACGAAGGTGGTAGATAGTG
GGGTACTTCTCGTGGTAGGCGACCTCGTCGACGATGTTGCCGAAGATGGGGTGGCGCTCGTGCTTCTTGT
CCTCCTCCACGAGGAAGGACTCCTCGAGGCGGTGGAAGAAGGAGTCGTCGACCTTCGCCATCTCGTTGGA
GAAGATCTCCTGGAGGTAGCAGATGCGGTTCTTGCGGCGGGTGTAGCGGCGGCGGGCGGTGCGCTTGAGG
CGGGTCGCCTCCGCCGTCTCGCCGGAGTCGAAGAGGAGGGCGCCGATGAGGTTCTTCTTGATGGAGTGGC
GGTCGGTGTTGCCCAGGACCTTGAACTTCTTGGACGGGACCTTGTACTCGTCGGTGATCACCGCCCAGCC
GACGCTGTTGGTGCCGATGTCGAGGCCGATGGAGTACTTCTTGTCAGCCGCAGGCACCCCGTGAATACCA
ACCTTCCGCTTCTTCTTAGGAGCCATGGCTATCGTTCGTAAATGGTGAAAATTTTCAGAAAATTGCTTTT
GCTTTAAAAGAAATGATTTAAATTGCTGCAATAGAAGTAGAATGCTTGATTGCTTGAGATTCGTTTGTTT
TGTATATGTTGTGTTGAGAACTCTCGACGTCCTCTCCAAATGAAATGAACTTCCTTATATAGAGGAAGGG
TCTTGCGAAGGATAGTGGGATTGTGCGTCATCCCTTACGTCAGTGGAGATATCACATCAATCCACTTGCT
TTGAAGACGTGGTTGGAACGTCTTCTTTTTCCACGATGCTCCTCGTGGGTGGGGGTCCATCTTTGGGACC
ACTGTCGGCAGAGGCATCTTCAACGATGGCCTTTCCTTTATCGCAATGATGGCATTTGTAGGAGCCACCT
TCCTTTTCCACTATCTTCACAATAAAGTGACAGATAGCTGGGCAATGGAATCCGAGGAGGTTTCCGGATA
TTACCCTTTGTTGAAAAGTCTCAATTGCCCTTTGGTCTTCTGAGACTGTATCTTTGATATTTTTGGAGTA
GACAAGTGTGTCGTGCTCCACCATGTTATCACATCAATCCACTTGCTTTGAAGACGTGGTTGGAACGTCT
TCTTTTTCCACGATGCTCCTCGTGGGTGGGGGTCCATCTTTGGGACCACTGTCGGCAGAGGCATCTTCAA
CGATGGCCTTTCCTTTATCGCAATGATGGCATTTGTAGGAGCCACCTTCCTTTTCCACTATCTTCACAAT
AAAGTGACAGATAGCTGGGCAATGGAATCCGAGGAGGTTTCCGGATATTACCCTTTGTTGAAAAGTCTCA
ATTGCCCTTTGGTCTTCTGAGACTGTATCTTTGATATTTTTGGAGTAGACAAGTGTGTCGTGCTCCACAT
GTTGACCGGTAAGGCGCGCCGTAGTGCTCGAGAGACCTCTGAAGTGGCCGATTCATTAATGCAGCTGGCA
CGACAGGTTTCCCGACTGGAAAGCGGGCAGTGAGCGCAACGCAATTAATGTGAGTTAGCTCACTCATTAG
GCACCCCAGGCTTTACACTTTATGCTTCCGGCTCGTATGTTGTGTGGAATTGTGAGCGGATAACAATTTC
ACACAAGAAACAGCTATGACCATGATTACGCCAAGCTATTTAGGTGACACTATAGAATACTCAAGCTATG
CATCAAGCTCAATGGGTCTAGTCTGTAGATACCCATCACACTGGCGACCGCTCGAACATCAGTTTAAGGT
TTACACCTATAAAAGAGAGAGCCGTTATCGTCTGTTTGTGGATGTACAGAGTGATATTATTGACACGCCG
GGGCGACGGATGGTGATCCCCCTGGCCAGTGCACGTCTGCTGTCAGATAAAGTCTCCCGTGAACTTTACC
CGGTGGTGCATATCGGGGATGGAAGCTGGCGCATGATGACCACCGATATGGCCAGTGTGCCTGTCTCCGT
TATCGGGGAAGAAGTGGCTGATCTCAGCCACCGCGAAAATGACATCAAAAACGCCATTAACCTGATGTTC
TGGGGAATATAAATGTCAGGCCTGAATGGCGAATGGACGCGCCCTGTAGCGGCGCATTAAGCGCGGCGGG
TGAGCGTGGGTCTCGCGGTATCATTGGCGCGCCTCTCGAGCTAGCGGCCGCATGCATCGATCTCCTACAT
CGTATAAATTAGCCTATACGAAGTTATTGCATCTATGTCGGGTGCGGAGAAAGAGGTAATGAAATGGCAG
TATTAGATCTGATAACTTCGTATAATGTATGCTATACGAAGTTATGACTGCAGGTCGACACCCATAATAG
CTGTTTGCCAAGCTTGGCACTGGCCGTCGTTTTACAACGTCGTGACTGGGAAAACCCTGGCGTTACCCAA
CTTAATCGCCTTGCAGCACATCCCCCTTTCGCCAGCTGGCGTAATAGCGAAGAGGCCCGCACCGATCGCC
CTTCCCAACAGTTGCGCAGCCTGAATGGCGAATGCTAGAGCAGCTTGAGCTTGGATCAGATTGTCGTTTC
CCGCCTTCAGTTTAAACTATCAGTGTTTGACAGGATATATTGGCGGGTAAACCTAAGAGAAAAGAGCGTT
TATTAGAATAATCGGATATTTAAAAGGGCGTGAAAAGGTTTATCCGTTCGTCCATTTGTATGTGCATGCC
AACCACAGGGTTCCCCTCGGGATCAAAGTACTTTGATCCAACCCCTCCGCTGCTATAGTGCAGTCGGCTT
CTGACGTTCAGTGCAGCCGTCTTCTGAAAACGACATGTCGCACAAGTCCTAAGTTACGCGACAGGCTGCC
GCCCTGCCCTTTTCCTGGCGTTTTCTTGTCGCGTGTTTTAGTCGCATAAAGTAGAATACTTGCGACTAGA
ACCGGAGACATTACGCCATGAACAAGAGCGCCGCCGCTGGCCTGCTGGGCTATGCCCGCGTCAGCACCGA
CGACCAGGACTTGACCAACCAACGGGCCGAACTGCACGCGGCCGGCTGCACCAAGCTGTTTTCCGAGAAG
ATCACCGGCACCAGGCGCGACCGCCCGGAGCTGGCCAGGATGCTTGACCACCTACGCCCTGGCGACGTTG
TGACAGTGACCAGGCTAGACCGCCTGGCCCGCAGCACCCGCGACCTACTGGACATTGCCGAGCGCATCCA
GGAGGCCGGCGCGGGCCTGCGTAGCCTGGCAGAGCCGTGGGCCGACACCACCACGCCGGCCGGCCGCATG
GTGTTGACCGTGTTCGCCGGCATTGCCGAGTTCGAGCGTTCCCTAATCATCGACCGCACCCGGAGCGGGC
GCGAGGCCGCCAAGGCCCGAGGCGTGAAGTTTGGCCCCCGCCCTACCCTCACCCCGGCACAGATCGCGCA
CGCCCGCGAGCTGATCGACCAGGAAGGCCGCACCGTGAAAGAGGCGGCTGCACTGCTTGGCGTGCATCGC
TCGACCCTGTACCGCGCACTTGAGCGCAGCGAGGAAGTGACGCCCACCGAGGCCAGGCGGCGCGGTGCCT
TCCGTGAGGACGCATTGACCGAGGCCGACGCCCTGGCGGCCGCCGAGAATGAACGCCAAGAGGAACAAGC
ATGAAACCGCACCAGGACGGCCAGGACGAACCGTTTTTCATTACCGAAGAGATCGAGGCGGAGATGATCG
CGGCCGGGTACGTGTTCGAGCCGCCCGCGCACGTCTCAACCGTGCGGCTGCATGAAATCCTGGCCGGTTT
GTCTGATGCCAAGCTGGCGGCCTGGCCGGCCAGCTTGGCCGCTGAAGAAACCGAGCGCCGCCGTCTAAAA
AGGTGATGTGTATTTGAGTAAAACAGCTTGCGTCATGCGGTCGCTGCGTATATGATGCGATGAGTAAATA
AACAAATACGCAAGGGGAACGCATGAAGGTTATCGCTGTACTTAACCAGAAAGGCGGGTCAGGCAAGACG
ACCATCGCAACCCATCTAGCCCGCGCCCTGCAACTCGCCGGGGCCGATGTTCTGTTAGTCGATTCCGATC
CCCAGGGCAGTGCCCGCGATTGGGCGGCCGTGCGGGAAGATCAACCGCTAACCGTTGTCGGCATCGACCG
CCCGACGATTGACCGCGACGTGAAGGCCATCGGCCGGCGCGACTTCGTAGTGATCGACGGAGCGCCCCAG
GCGGCGGACTTGGCTGTGTCCGCGATCAAGGCAGCCGACTTCGTGCTGATTCCGGTGCAGCCAAGCCCTT
ACGACATATGGGCCACCGCCGACCTGGTGGAGCTGGTTAAGCAGCGCATTGAGGTCACGGATGGAAGGCT
ACAAGCGGCCTTTGTCGTGTCGCGGGCGATCAAAGGCACGCGCATCGGCGGTGAGGTTGCCGAGGCGCTG
GCCGGGTACGAGCTGCCCATTCTTGAGTCCCGTATCACGCAGCGCGTGAGCTACCCAGGCACTGCCGCCG
CCGGCACAACCGTTCTTGAATCAGAACCCGAGGGCGACGCTGCCCGCGAGGTCCAGGCGCTGGCCGCTGA
AATTAAATCAAAACTCATTTGAGTTAATGAGGTAAAGAGAAAATGAGCAAAAGCACAAACACGCTAAGTG
CCGGCCGTCCGAGCGCACGCAGCAGCAAGGCTGCAACGTTGGCCAGCCTGGCAGACACGCCAGCCATGAA
GCGGGTCAACTTTCAGTTGCCGGCGGAGGATCACACCAAGCTGAAGATGTACGCGGTACGCCAAGGCAAG
ACCATTACCGAGCTGCTATCTGAATACATCGCGCAGCTACCAGAGTAAATGAGCAAATGAATAAATGAGT
AGATGAATTTTAGCGGCTAAAGGAGGCGGCATGGAAAATCAAGAACAACCAGGCACCGACGCCGTGGAAT
GCCCCATGTGTGGAGGAACGGGCGGTTGGCCAGGCGTAAGCGGCTGGGTTGCCTGCCGGCCCTGCAATGG
CACTGGAACCCCCAAGCCCGAGGAATCGGCGTGAGCGGTCGCAAACCATCCGGCCCGGTACAAATCGGCG
CGGCGCTGGGTGATGACCTGGTGGAGAAGTTGAAGGCCGCGCAGGCCGCCCAGCGGCAACGCATCGAGGC
AGAAGCACGCCCCGGTGAATCGTGGCAAGCGGCCGCTGATCGAATCCGCAAAGAATCCCGGCAACCGCCG
GCAGCCGGTGCGCCGTCGATTAGGAAGCCGCCCAAGGGCGACGAGCAACCAGATTTTTTCGTTCCGATGC
TCTATGACGTGGGCACCCGCGATAGTCGCAGCATCATGGACGTGGCCGTTTTCCGTCTGTCGAAGCGTGA
CCGACGAGCTGGCGAGGTGATCCGCTACGAGCTTCCAGACGGGCACGTAGAGGTTTCCGCAGGGCCGGCC
GGCATGGCCAGTGTGTGGGATTACGACCTGGTACTGATGGCGGTTTCCCATCTAACCGAATCCATGAACC
GATACCGGGAAGGGAAGGGAGACAAGCCCGGCCGCGTGTTCCGTCCACACGTTGCGGACGTACTCAAGTT
CTGCCGGCGAGCCGATGGCGGAAAGCAGAAAGACGACCTGGTAGAAACCTGCATTCGGTTAAACACCACG
CACGTTGCCATGCAGCGTACGAAGAAGGCCAAGAACGGCCGCCTGGTGACGGTATCCGAGGGTGAAGCCT
TGATTAGCCGCTACAAGATCGTAAAGAGCGAAACCGGGCGGCCGGAGTACATCGAGATCGAGCTAGCTGA
TTGGATGTACCGCGAGATCACAGAAGGCAAGAACCCGGACGTGCTGACGGTTCACCCCGATTACTTTTTG
ATCGATCCCGGCATCGGCCGTTTTCTCTACCGCCTGGCACGCCGCGCCGCAGGCAAGGCAGAAGCCAGAT
GGTTGTTCAAGACGATCTACGAACGCAGTGGCAGCGCCGGAGAGTTCAAGAAGTTCTGTTTCACCGTGCG
CAAGCTGATCGGGTCAAATGACCTGCCGGAGTACGATTTGAAGGAGGAGGCGGGGCAGGCTGGCCCGATC
CTAGTCATGCGCTACCGCAACCTGATCGAGGGCGAAGCATCCGCCGGTTCCTAATGTACGGAGCAGATGC
TAGGGCAAATTGCCCTAGCAGGGGAAAAAGGTCGAAAAGTTCTCTTTCCTGTGGATAGCACGTACATTGG
GAACCCAAAGCCGTACATTGGGAACCGGAACCCGTACATTGGGAACCCAAAGCCGTACATTGGGAACCGG
TCACACATGTAAGTGACTGATATAAAAGAGAAAAAAGGCGATTTTTCCGCCTAAAACTCTTTAAAACTTA
TTAAAACTCTTAAAACCCGCCTGGCCTGTGCATAACTGTCTGGCCAGCGCACAGCCGAAGAGCTGCAAAA
AGCGCCTACCCTTCGGTCGCTGCGCTCCCTACGCCCCGCCGCTTCGCGTCGGCCTATCGCGGCCGCTGGC
CGCTCAAAAATGGCTGGCCTACGGCCAGGCAATCTACCAGGGCGCGGACAAGCCGCGCCGTCGCCACTCG
ACCGCCGGCGCCCACATCAAGGCACCCTGCCTCGCGCGTTTCGGTGATGACGGTGAAAACCTCTGACACA
TGCAGCTCCCGGAGACGGTCACAGCTTGTCTGTAAGCGGATGCCGGGAGCAGACAAGCCCGTCAGGGCGC
GTCAGCGGGTGTTGGCGGGTGTCGGGGCGCAGCCATGACCCAGTCACGTAGCGATAGCGGAGTGTATACT
GGCTTAACTATGCGGCATCAGAGCAGATTGTACTGAGAGTGCACCATATGCGGTGTGAAATACCGCACAG
ATGCGTAAGGAGAAAATACCGCATCAGGCGCTCTTCCGCTTCCTCGCTCACTGACTCGCTGCGCTCGGTC
GTTCGGCTGCGGCGAGCGGTATCAGCTCACTCAAAGGCGGTAATACGGTTATCCACAGAATCAGGGGATA
ACGCAGGAAAGAACATGTGAGCAAAAGGCCAGCAAAAGGCCAGGAACCGTAAAAAGGCCGCGTTGCTGGC
GTTTTTCCATAGGCTCCGCCCCCCTGACGAGCATCACAAAAATCGACGCTCAAGTCAGAGGTGGCGAAAC
CCGACAGGACTATAAAGATACCAGGCGTTTCCCCCTGGAAGCTCCCTCGTGCGCTCTCCTGTTCCGACCC
TGCCGCTTACCGGATACCTGTCCGCCTTTCTCCCTTCGGGAAGCGTGGCGCTTTCTCATAGCTCACGCTG
TAGGTATCTCAGTTCGGTGTAGGTCGTTCGCTCCAAGCTGGGCTGTGTGCACGAACCCCCCGTTCAGCCC
GACCGCTGCGCCTTATCCGGTAACTATCGTCTTGAGTCCAACCCGGTAAGACACGACTTATCGCCACTGG
CAGCAGCCACTGGTAACAGGATTAGCAGAGCGAGGTATGTAGGCGGTGCTACAGAGTTCTTGAAGTGGTG
GCCTAACTACGGCTACACTAGAAGGACAGTATTTGGTATCTGCGCTCTGCTGAAGCCAGTTACCTTCGGA
AAAAGAGTTGGTAGCTCTTGATCCGGCAAACAAACCACCGCTGGTAGCGGTGGTTTTTTTGTTTGCAAGC
AGCAGATTACGCGCAGAAAAAAAGGATCTCAAGAAGATCCTTTGATCTTTTCTACGGGGTCTGACGCTCA
GTGGAACGAAAACTCACGTTAAGGGATTTTGGTCATGCATTCTAGGTACTAAAACAATTCATCCAGTAAA
ATATAATATTTTATTTTCTCCCAATCAGGCTTGATCCCCAGTAAGTCAAAAAATAGCTCGACATACTGTT
CTTCCCCGATATCCTCCCTGATCGACCGGACGCAGAAGGCAATGTCATACCACTTGTCCGCCCTGCCGCT
TCTCCCAAGATCAATAAAGCCACTTACTTTGCCATCTTTCACAAAGATGTTGCTGTCTCCCAGGTCGCCG
TGGGAAAAGACAAGTTCCTCTTCGGGCTTTTCCGTCTTTAAAAAATCATACAGCTCGCGCGGATCTTTAA
ATGGAGTGTCTTCTTCCCAGTTTTCGCAATCCACATCGGCCAGATCGTTATTCAGTAAGTAATCCAATTC
GGCTAAGCGGCTGTCTAAGCTATTCGTATAGGGACAATCCGATATGTCGATGGAGTGAAAGAGCCTGATG
CACTCCGCATACAGCTCGATAATCTTTTCAGGGCTTTGTTCATCTTCATACTCTTCCGAGCAAAGGACGC
CATCGGCCTCACTCATGAGCAGATTGCTCCAGCCATCATGCCGTTCAAAGTGCAGGACCTTTGGAACAGG
CAGCTTTCCTTCCAGCCATAGCATCATGTCCTTTTCCCGTTCCACATCATAGGTGGTCCCTTTATACCGG
CTGTCCGTCATTTTTAAATATAGGTTTTCATTTTCTCCCACCAGCTTATATACCTTAGCAGGAGACATTC
CTTCCGTATCTTTTACGCAGCGGTATTTTTCGATCAGTTTTTTCAATTCCGGTGATATTCTCATTTTAGC
CATTTATTATTTCCTTCCTCTTTTCTACAGTATTTAAAGATACCCCAAGAAGCTAAGGAAGGTGCGAACA
AGTCCCTGATATGAGATCATGTTTGTCATCTGGAGCCATAGAACAGGGTTCATC
[978 nt withheld, positions 13845-14822]
TAAAAACTGGGGATAACGCCTTAAATGGCGAAGAAACGGTCTAAATAGGCTGATTCAAGGCATTTACGGG
AGAAAAAATCGGCTCAAACATGAAGAAATGAAATGACTGAGTCAGCCGAGAAGAATTTCCCCGCTTATTC
GCACCTTCCCTAATTATAACAAGACGAACTCCAATTCACTGTTCCTTGCATTCTAAAACCTTAAATACCA
GAAAACAGCTTTTTCAAAGTTGTTTTCAAAGTTGGCGTATAACATAGTATCGACGGAGCCGATTTTGAAA
CCGCGGTGATCACAGGCAGCAACGCTCTGTCATCGTTACAATCAACATGCTACCCTCCGCGAGATCATCC
GTGTTTCAAACCCGGCAGCTTAGTTGCCGTTCTTCCGAATAGCATCGGTAACATGAGCAAAGTCTGCCGC
CTTACAACGGCTCTCCCGCTGACGCCGTCCCGGACTGATGGGCTGCCTGTATCGAGTGGTGATTTTGTGC
CGAGCTGCCGGTCGGGGAGCTGTTGGCTGGCTGGTGGCAGGATATATTGTGGTGTAAACAAATTGACGCT
TAGACAACTTAATAACACATTGCGGACGTTTTTAATGTACTGAATTAACGCCGAATTAATTCGGGGGATC
TGGATTTTAGTACTGGATTTTGGTTTTAGGAATTAGAAATTTTATTGATAGAAGTATTTTACAAATACAA
ATACATACTAAGGGTTTCTTATATGCTCAACACATGAGCGAAACCCTATAGGAACCCTAATTCCCTTATC
TGGGAACTACTCACACATTATTATGGAGAAACTCGAGTCAAATCTCGGTGACGGGCAGGACCGGACGGGG
CGGTACCGGCAGGCTGAAGTCCAGCTGCCAGAAACCCACGTCATGCCAGTTCCCGTGCTTGAAGCCGGCC
GCCCGCAGCATGCCGCGGGGGGCATATCCGAGCGCCTCGTGCATGCGCACGCTCGGGTCGTTGGGCAGCC
CGATGACAGCGACCACGCTCTTGAAGCCCTGTGCCTCCAGGGACTTCAGCAGGTGGGTGTAGAGCGTGGA
GCCCAGTCCCGTCCGCTGGTGGCGGGGGGAGACGTACACGGTCGACTCGGCCGTCCAGTCGTAGGCGTTG
CGT
Features (pLannotate 1.2.2; 34 found; start..end, strand, type, name):
    281..957     -  promoter       CaMV 35S promoter (enhanced): cauliflower mosaic virus 35S promoter with a duplicated enhancer region
   1047..1135    +  CDS            lacI (fragment): lac repressor; lacI; The lac repressor binds to the lac operator to inhibit transcription in E. coli. This inhibition can be relieved by adding lactose or isopropyl-β-D-thiogalactopyranoside (IPTG).
   1148..1169    +  protein_bind   CAP binding site: CAP binding activates transcription in the presence of cAMP. E. coli catabolite activator protein
   1184..1214    +  promoter       lac promoter: promoter for the E. coli lac operon
   1218..1240    +  protein_bind   lac operator (fragment): The lac repressor binds to the lac operator to inhibit transcription in E. coli. This inhibition can be relieved by adding lactose or isopropyl-β-D-thiogalactopyranoside (IPTG). lac repressor encoded by lacI
   1271..1288    +  misc_feature   MCS (fragment): pUC18/19 multiple cloning site
   1409..1568    -  polyA_signal   CaMV poly(A) signal (fragment): cauliflower mosaic virus polyadenylation signal
   1685..5785    -  CDS            cas9: CAS9_STRP1 - Also known as csn1 From Streptococcus pyogenes serotype M1.
   5906..5942    -  ncRNA          PK1-TEV CVMV: Accession: RF01102 - 5'-leader pseudoknot of TEV/CVMV
   5979..6650    -  promoter       CaMV 35S promoter (enhanced): cauliflower mosaic virus 35S promoter with a duplicated enhancer region
   6765..6823    +  CDS            lacI (fragment): lac repressor; lacI; The lac repressor binds to the lac operator to inhibit transcription in E. coli. This inhibition can be relieved by adding lactose or isopropyl-β-D-thiogalactopyranoside (IPTG).
   6836..6857    +  protein_bind   CAP binding site: CAP binding activates transcription in the presence of cAMP. E. coli catabolite activator protein
   6872..6902    +  promoter       lac promoter: promoter for the E. coli lac operon
   6906..6928    +  protein_bind   lac operator (fragment): The lac repressor binds to the lac operator to inhibit transcription in E. coli. This inhibition can be relieved by adding lactose or isopropyl-β-D-thiogalactopyranoside (IPTG). lac repressor encoded by lacI
   6968..6986    +  promoter       SP6 promoter: promoter for bacteriophage SP6 RNA polymerase
   7060..7362    +  CDS            ccdB: CcdB, a bacterial toxin that poisons DNA gyrase; ccdB; Plasmids containing the ccdB gene cannot be propagated in standard E. coli strains.
   7387..7422    +  rep_origin     f1 ori (fragment): f1 bacteriophage origin of replication; arrow indicates direction of (+) strand synthesis
   7419..7446    +  CDS            bla(M) (fragment): β-lactamase lacking the signal sequence; bla(M); allows cytosolic expression of β-lactamase
   7572..7605    -  protein_bind   loxP: Cre-mediated recombination occurs in the 8-bp core sequence (GCATACAT). Cre recombinase
   7648..7802    +  CDS            lacZα (fragment): LacZα fragment of β-galactosidase; lacZ fragment
   7868..7892    +  misc_feature   RB T-DNA repeat: right border repeat from nopaline C58 T-DNA
   8232..8633    +  CDS            Y4CG_SINFN (fragment): Protein inferred from homology: Swiss-Prot protein existence level 3. From Sinorhizobium fredii (strain NBRC 101917 / NGR234).
   9193..9822    +  CDS            pVS1 StaA: stability protein from the Pseudomonas plasmid pVS1 (Heeb et al., 2000)
  10251..11324   +  CDS            pVS1 RepA: replication protein from the Pseudomonas plasmid pVS1 (Heeb et al., 2000)
  11390..11584   +  rep_origin     pVS1 oriV: origin of replication for the Pseudomonas plasmid pVS1 (Heeb et al., 2000)
  11787..11826   +  CDS            rop (fragment): Rop protein, which maintains plasmids at low copy number; rop
  11928..12068   +  misc_feature   bom: basis of mobility region from pBR322
  12254..12842   -  rep_origin     ori: high-copy-number ColE1/pMB1/pBR322/pUC origin of replication
  12929..13723   -  CDS            KanR: aminoglycoside phosphotransferase; aphA-3; confers resistance to kanamycin
  13775..13846   -  CDS            yghO (fragment) (sequence partly withheld): YGHO_ECOLI - Experimental evidence at transcript level: Swiss-Prot protein existence level 2. From Escherichia coli (strain K12).
  13845..14822   +  CDS            insH10 (sequence withheld): INH10_ECOLI - Protein inferred from homology: Swiss-Prot protein existence level 3. Involved in the transposition of the insertion sequence IS5. From Escherichia coli (strain K12).
  15347..15371   +  misc_feature   LB T-DNA repeat: left border repeat from nopaline C58 T-DNA
  15449..15623   -  polyA_signal   CaMV poly(A) signal: cauliflower mosaic virus polyadenylation signal
  15633..236     -  CDS            bar (across the origin): PAT_STRHY - Experimental evidence at protein level: Swiss-Prot protein existence level 1. Inactivates phosphinothricin (PPT) by transfer of an acetyl group from acetyl CoA. Can also acetylate demethylphosphinothricin but not PTT or glutamate. This enzyme is an effector of phosphinothricin tripeptide (PTT or bialaphos) resistance. From Streptomyces hygroscopicus. Introduced by genetic manipulation and expressed in glufosinate-tolerant maize by Dekalb Genetics.
