[The description below was written by a language model from this plasmid's Addgene catalogue record and pLannotate feature annotations shown in this document.]
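Description:
pYLCRISPR/Cas9P35S-B is a pCAMBIA1300-derived binary T-DNA vector for Agrobacterium-mediated plant transformation. It delivers a Cas9 nuclease together with user-supplied sgRNA expression cassettes for single or multiplex genome editing in monocot and dicot plants. The backbone outside the T-DNA borders carries a ColE1/pBR322-type origin with the bom mobilisation region for propagation in E. coli. It also carries the pVS1 oriV with RepA and StaA for replication and stable maintenance in Agrobacterium, and a kanamycin resistance gene for bacterial selection. The sequenced record of about 15.9 kb also shows an IS5 transposase (insH) annotation and a small E. coli gene fragment between KanR and the left border. This suggests an insertion sequence in the backbone of the sequenced stock, although the catalogue entry does not comment on it.

Between the nopaline-type left and right borders there are three functional units. Next to the left border, the bar gene (phosphinothricin acetyltransferase) is driven by an enhanced CaMV 35S promoter and terminated by a CaMV poly(A) signal, giving Basta (glufosinate) selection of transformed plants. The Streptococcus pyogenes Cas9 coding sequence is plant-codon optimised, with elevated GC content in its 5′ region. It is expressed from a second enhanced 35S promoter through a leader annotated as a TEV/CVMV-type 5′ pseudoknot, and is followed by a partial CaMV poly(A) signal. Toward the right border lies a lac promoter/operator-controlled, modified ccdB toxin gene that, according to the depositor, is flanked by two BsaI sites. Replacing this counter-selectable cassette with sgRNA expression cassettes removes the toxin, so only recombinant clones grow in standard ccdB-sensitive strains. A loxP site and lacZα remnant are also annotated near the right border, but the record does not state their purpose.
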