Addgene plasmid #66190: pYLCRISPR/Cas9P35S-B
Purpose: expression of Cas9 in plants, cauliflower mosaic virus 35S promoter (P35S), basta selection
Depositing lab: Yao-Guang Liu. Depositing organization: South China Agricultural University (SCAU). Publication: A robust CRISPR/Cas9 system for convenient, high-efficiency multiplex genome editing in monocot and dicot plants. Ma X, Zhang Q, Zhu Q, Liu W, Chen Y, Qiu R, Wang B, Yang Z, Li H, Lin Y, Xie Y, Shen R, Chen S, Wang Z, Chen Y, Guo J, Chen L, Zhao X, Dong Z, Liu YG. Mol Plant. 2015 Apr 24. pii: S1674-2052(15)00204-X. doi: 10.1016/j.molp.2015.04.007. PubMed 25917172.
Backbone
  Vector backbone: pCAMBIA1300
  Backbone manufacturer: CAMBIA
  Vector type: Plant Expression
  Selectable markers: Basta
Growth in bacteria
  Bacterial resistance: Kanamycin, 50 μg/mL
  Growth temperature: 37°C
  Growth strain: Top10F'
  Copy number: Unknown
Gene/Insert
  Gene/Insert name: Cas9
  Species: S. pyogenes
  Mutation: plant-codon optimized with higher GC contents (62.5%) in the 5’ region (400 bp) and 54.2% overall GC content
  Promoter: cauliflower mosaic virus 35S promoter (P35S)
  Cloning method: Unknown
  Sequencing primers: 5′ M13pUC-Rev; 3′ NOSterm-R attgccaaatgtttgaacga
Terms and licenses: Academic/Nonprofit Terms; Industry Terms: Not Available to Industry
Depositor comments: Accession # KR029113 A fragment containing a modified ccdB flanked by two BsaI sites was cloned into the vectors to produce the CRISPR/Cas9 binary vectors. This can be used for inserting sgRNA cassette. Please see our published protocol for using these plasmids. Ma, X. and Liu, Y.-G. 2016. CRISPR/Cas9-based multiplex genome editing in monocot and dicot plants. Curr. Protoc. Mol. Biol. 115:31.6.1-31.6.21. http://onlinelibrary.wiley.com/doi/10.1002/cpmb.10/abstract doi: 10.1002/cpmb.10
How to cite: pYLCRISPR/Cas9P35S-B was a gift from Yao-Guang Liu (Addgene plasmid # 66190 ; http://n2t.net/addgene:66190 ; RRID:Addgene_66190)
