>Addgene plasmid #66190 | pYLCRISPR/Cas9P35S-B | addgene partial sequence | sequence record 120811 | LB-F1 5'-gtggtgtaaacaaattgacgc-3'
ATGTACTGAATTAACGCCGAATTAATTCGGGGGATCTGGATTTTAGTACTGGATTTTGGTTTTAGGAATT
AGAAATTTTATTGATAGAAGTATTTTACAAATACAAATACATACTAAGGGTTTCTTATATGCTCAACACA
TGAGCGAAACCCTATAGGAACCCTAATTCCCTTATCTGGGAACTACTCACACATTATTATGGAGAAACTC
GAGTCAAATCTCGGTGACGGGCAGGACCGGACGGGGCGGTACCGGCAGGCTGAAGTCCAGCTGCCAGAAA
CCCACGTCATGCCAGTTCCCGTGCTTGAAGCCGGCCGCCCGCAGCATGCCGCGGGGGGCATATCCGAGCG
CCTCGTGCATGCGCACGCTCGGGTCGTTGGGCAGCCCGATGACAGCGACCACGCTCTTGAAGCCCTGTGC
CTCCAGGGACTTCAGCAGGTGGGTGTAGAGCGTGGAGCCCAGTCCCGTCCGCTGGTGGCGGGGGGAGACG
TACACGGTCGACTCGGCCGTCCAGTCGTAGGCGTTGCGTGCCTTCCAGGGGCCCGCGTAGGCGATGCCGG
CGACCTCGCCGTCCACCTCGGCGACGAGCCAGGGATAGCGCTCCCGCAGACGGACGAGGTCGTCCGTCCA
CTCCTGCGGTTCCTGCGGCTCGGTACGGAAGTTGACCGTGCTTGTCTCGATGTAGTGGTTGACGATGGTG
CAGACCGCCGGCATGT
