>Addgene plasmid #66190 | pYLCRISPR/Cas9P35S-B | addgene partial sequence | sequence record 127984 | SpCas9-F2 5'-GATGAAGAACTACTGGCGGC-3'
ATCAAGAGGCAGCTTGTTGAGACGAGGCAGATTACCAAGCACGTTGCTCAGATCCTCGATTCTAGGATGA
ACACCAAGTACGACGAGAACGACAAGCTCATCCGCGAGGTCAAGGTGATCACCCTCAAGTCCAAGCTCGT
CTCCGACTTCCGCAAGGACTTCCAGTTCTACAAGGTCCGCGAGATCAACAACTACCACCACGCTCACGAT
GCTTACCTTAACGCTGTCGTTGGTACCGCTCTTATCAAGAAGTACCCTAAGCTTGAGTCCGAGTTCGTCT
ACGGTGACTACAAGGTCTACGACGTTCGTAAGATGATCGCCAAGTCCGAGCAGGAGATCGGCAAGGCCAC
CGCCAAGTACTTCTTCTACTCCAACATCATGAACTTCTTCAAGACCGAGATCACCCTCGCCAACGGCGAG
ATCCGCAAGCGCCCTCTTATCGAGACGAACGGTGAGACTGGTGAGATCGTTTGGGACAAGGGTCGCGACT
TCGCTACTGTTCGCAAGGTCCTTTCTATGCCTCAGGTTAACATCGTCAAGAAGACCGAGGTCCAGACCGG
TGGCTTCTCCAAGGAGTCTATCCTTCCAAAGAGAAACTCGGACAAGCTCATCGCTAGGAAGAAGGATTGG
GACCCTAAGA
